>Addgene plasmid #210651 | pJL1-sFLAG-p5-PRB4_R7-9-FETCH1 | addgene full sequence | sequence record 416180 | Addgene NGS Result
AACGCCAGCAACGCGATCCCGCGAAATTAATACGACTCACTATAGGGAGACCACAACGGTTTCCCTCTAG
AAATAATTTTGTTTAACTTTAAGAAGGAGATATACATATGGACTACAAAGACGAAGACCTGCTGCCGCCC
CCTCCTCCTATCCCAAAGCCTGAAGGACGACCCCCTCAGGGTGGGAACCAATCGCAGGGACCACCCCCGC
ATCCCGGAAAACCAGAGAGACCACCGCCTCAAGGTGGCAATCAGTCTCACAGACCACCCCCACCACCCGG
AAAACCTGAAAGACCCCCACCTCAAGGCGGTAACCAATCCCAAGGTCCGCCCCCTCATCCGGGCTTTTTA
AACTGCTGTCCTGGGTGTTGTATGGAACCGTAAGTCGACCGGCTGCTAACAAAGCCCGAAAGGAAGCTGA
GTTGGCTGCTGCCACCGCTGAGCAATAACTAGCATAACCCCTTGGGGCCTCTAAACGGGTCTTGAGGGGT
TTTTTGCTGAAAGCCAATTCTGATTAGAAAAACTCATCGAGCATCAAATGAAACTGCAATTTATTCATAT
CAGGATTATCAATACCATATTTTTGAAAAAGCCGTTTCTGTAATGAAGGAGAAAACTCACCGAGGCAGTT
CCATAGGATGGCAAGATCCTGGTATCGGTCTGCGATTCCGACTCGTCCAACATCAATACAACCTATTAAT
TTCCCCTCGTCAAAAATAAGGTTATCAAGTGAGAAATCACCATGAGTGACGACTGAATCCGGTGAGAATG
GCAAAAGCTTATGCATTTCTTTCCAGACTTGTTCAACAGGCCAGCCATTACGCTCGTCATCAAAATCACT
CGCATCAACCAAACCGTTATTCATTCGTGATTGCGCCTGAGCGAGACGAAATACGCGATCGCTGTTAAAA
GGACAATTACAAACAGGAATCGAATGCAACCGGCGCAGGAACACTGCCAGCGCATCAACAATATTTTCAC
CTGAATCAGGATATTCTTCTAATACCTGGAATGCTGTTTTCCCGGGGATCGCAGTGGTGAGTAACCATGC
ATCATCAGGAGTACGGATAAAATGCTTGATGGTCGGAAGAGGCATAAATTCCGTCAGCCAGTTTAGTCTG
ACCATCTCATCTGTAACATCATTGGCAACGCTACCTTTGCCATGTTTCAGAAACAACTCTGGCGCATCGG
GCTTCCCATACAATCGATAGATTGTCGCACCTGATTGCCCGACATTATCGCGAGCCCATTTATACCCATA
TAAATCAGCATCCATGTTGGAATTTAATCGCGGCTTCGAGCAAGACGTTTCCCGTTGAATATGGCTCATA
ACACCCCTTGTATTACTGTTTATGTAAGCAGACAGTTTTATTGTTCATGATGATATATTTTTATCTTGTG
CAATGTAACATCAGAGATTTTGAGACACAACGTGAGATCAAAGGATCTTCTTGAGATCCTTTTTTTCTGC
GCGTAATCTGCTGCTTGCAAACAAAAAAACCACCGCTACCAGCGGTGGTTTGTTTGCCGGATCAAGAGCT
ACCAACTCTTTTTCCGAAGGTAACTGGCTTCAGCAGAGCGCAGATACCAAATACTGTTCTTCTAGTGTAG
CCGTAGTTAGGCCACCACTTCAAGAACTCTGTAGCACCGCCTACATACCTCGCTCTGCTAATCCTGTTAC
CAGTGGCTGCTGCCAGTGGCGATAAGTCGTGTCTTACCGGGTTGGACTCAAGACGATAGTTACCGGATAA
GGCGCAGCGGTCGGGCTGAACGGGGGGTTCGTGCACACAGCCCAGCTTGGAGCGAACGACCTACACCGAA
CTGAGATACCTACAGCGTGAGCTATGAGAAAGCGCCACGCTTCCCGAAGGGAGAAAGGCGGACAGGTATC
CGGTAAGCGGCAGGGTCGGAACAGGAGAGCGCACGAGGGAGCTTCCAGGGGGAAACGCCTGGTATCTTTA
TAGTCCTGTCGGGTTTCGCCACCTCTGACTTGAGCGTCGATTTTTGTGATGCTCGTCAGGGGGGCGGAGC
CTATGGAAA
Features (pLannotate 1.2.2; 6 found; start..end, strand, type, name):
     28..46      +  promoter       T7 promoter: promoter for bacteriophage T7 RNA polymerase
     78..100     +  RBS            RBS: efficient ribosome binding site from bacteriophage T7 gene 10 (Olins and Rangwala, 1989)
    392..441     +  CDS            SET1 (fragment): solubility-enhancement tag derived from T7 phage gene 10B
    449..496     +  terminator     T7 terminator: transcription terminator for bacteriophage T7 RNA polymerase
    514..1329    -  CDS            KanR: aminoglycoside phosphotransferase; aph(3')-Ia; confers resistance to kanamycin in bacteria or G418 (Geneticin®) in eukaryotes
   1451..2039    +  rep_origin     ori: high-copy-number ColE1/pMB1/pBR322/pUC origin of replication
