[The description below was written by a language model from this plasmid's Addgene catalogue record and pLannotate feature annotations shown in this document.]
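Description:
pJL1-sFLAG-p5-PRB4_R7-9-FETCH1 is a compact (about 2 kb) synthetic-biology plasmid built on the pJL1 backbone and intended as a template for in vitro, cell-free protein expression rather than for expression in living cells. It is propagated in E. coli as a high-copy plasmid through a ColE1/pUC-type origin of replication and is selected with kanamycin via an aminoglycoside phosphotransferase (KanR) gene, which lies on the opposite strand from the expression cassette.

The payload is a single synthetic open reading frame placed between a bacteriophage T7 promoter with the efficient T7 gene 10 ribosome binding site upstream and a T7 terminator downstream, so transcription depends on supplied T7 RNA polymerase. The insert was introduced by Gibson assembly at the NdeI and SalI positions of the backbone. Its name indicates a modular fusion of an sFLAG element, a p5 element, a PRB4_R7-9 segment and a FETCH1 module, and the stated purpose describes it as a polyproline FETCH reporter. The record does not define these parts individually, and the automated annotation does not label them. The only feature called inside the coding region is a short fragment near its 3′ end matched to the SET1 solubility tag derived from T7 gene 10B, which may simply reflect sequence similarity rather than a deliberate tag. The associated work concerns quantifying cell-free translation with a fluorescent minihelix, which suggests that this construct is used to measure translation of a proline-rich sequence in cell-free reactions.
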