Addgene plasmid #210651: pJL1-sFLAG-p5-PRB4_R7-9-FETCH1
Purpose: In vitro expression of polyProline FETCH reporter from the T7 promoter
Depositing lab: Michael Jewett. Depositing organization: Northwestern University. Publication: Cell-Free Translation Quantification via a Fluorescent Minihelix. Willi JA, Karim AS, Jewett MC. ACS Synth Biol. 2024 Jul 19;13(7):2253-2259. doi: 10.1021/acssynbio.4c00266. Epub 2024 Jul 9. PubMed 38979618.
Backbone
  Vector backbone: pJL1
  Vector type: Synthetic Biology
Growth in bacteria
  Bacterial resistance: Kanamycin, 50 μg/mL
  Growth temperature: 37°C
  Growth strain: DH5alpha
  Copy number: High Copy
Gene/Insert
  Gene/Insert name: sFLAG-p5-PRB4_R7-9-FETCH1
  Species: Synthetic
  Promoter: T7
  Cloning method: Gibson Cloning
  Sequencing primers: 5′ T7.F; 3′ T7-term.R
Terms and licenses: Academic/Nonprofit Terms; Industry Terms: Not Available to Industry
Depositor comments: Gibson cloning used NdeI (5') and SalI (3') sites
How to cite: pJL1-sFLAG-p5-PRB4_R7-9-FETCH1 was a gift from Michael Jewett (Addgene plasmid # 210651 ; http://n2t.net/addgene:210651 ; RRID:Addgene_210651)
