>Addgene plasmid #210651 | pJL1-sFLAG-p5-PRB4_R7-9-FETCH1 | depositor partial sequence | sequence record 410621 | sFLAG-p5-PRB4_R7-9-H1
ATGGACTACAAAGACGAAGACCTGCTGCCGCCCCCTCCTCCTATCCCAAAGCCTGAAGGACGACCCCCTC
AGGGTGGGAACCAATCGCAGGGACCACCCCCGCATCCCGGAAAACCAGAGAGACCACCGCCTCAAGGTGG
CAATCAGTCTCACAGACCACCCCCACCACCCGGAAAACCTGAAAGACCCCCACCTCAAGGCGGTAACCAA
TCCCAAGGTCCGCCCCCTCATCCGGGCTTTTTAAACTGCTGTCCTGGGTGTTGTATGGAACCGTAA
